Addgene plasmid #217886: p207-Switch-ON (FRT)
Purpose: (Empty Backbone) Retroviral Switch-ON vector for sgRNA expression; U6-BbsIx2-SWITCH-ON-scaffold; neoR
Depositing lab: Ulrich Elling. Depositing organization: Institut fuer Molekulare Biotechnologie (IMBA). Publication: CRISPR-Switch regulates sgRNA activity by Cre recombination for sequential editing of two loci. Chylinski K, Hubmann M, Hanna RE, Yanchus C, Michlits G, Uijttewaal ECH, Doench J, Schramek D, Elling U. Nat Commun. 2019 Nov 29;10(1):5454. doi: 10.1038/s41467-019-13403-y. PubMed 31784531.
Backbone
  Vector backbone: pQCXIX
  Backbone manufacturer: derivative of pQCXIX was a kind gift of J Zuber and T Hoffmann (Fellmann et al Cell Rep. 2013 Dec 26;5(6):1704-13)
  Vector type: Mammalian Expression, Retroviral, CRISPR
  Promoter: hU6
  Selectable markers: Neomycin (select with G418)
Growth in bacteria
  Bacterial resistance: Ampicillin, 100 μg/mL
  Growth temperature: 37°C
  Growth strain: NEB Stable
  Copy number: Low Copy
Gene/Insert
  Cloning method: Restriction Enzyme
  Sequencing primers: 5′ GCATATACGATACAAGGCTGTTAGAGAG
Terms and licenses: Academic/Nonprofit Terms; Industry Terms: Not Available to Industry
How to cite: p207-Switch-ON (FRT) was a gift from Ulrich Elling (Addgene plasmid # 217886 ; http://n2t.net/addgene:217886 ; RRID:Addgene_217886)
