[The description below was written by a language model from this plasmid's Addgene catalogue record and pLannotate feature annotations shown in this document.]
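Description:
p207-Switch-ON (FRT) is an empty-backbone gammaretroviral vector for conditional sgRNA expression in mammalian cells, built on a derivative of the self-inactivating pQCXIX backbone. In bacteria it is propagated through a ColE1/pUC-type origin with ampicillin resistance; the catalogue entry lists it as low copy. The viral portion consists of a hybrid CMV enhancer/promoter fused to a truncated 5' LTR, which drives genomic RNA production in packaging cells, followed by a Ψ packaging signal with truncated gag sequence and a U3-deleted 3' LTR that inactivates LTR-driven transcription after integration. An SV40 promoter fragment lies in the plasmid backbone outside the LTRs.

Between the LTRs, a human U6 RNA polymerase III promoter sits upstream of a cloning site described as two BbsI sites for inserting a guide spacer, joined to a modified Streptococcus pyogenes Cas9 sgRNA scaffold. On the circular map, two minimal FRT sites in the same orientation lie a short distance apart, just downstream of the U6 promoter and immediately ahead of the annotated tracrRNA and scaffold fragments. This arrangement fits the Switch-ON concept: a short FRT-flanked segment interrupts the sgRNA so that it is non-functional until recombinase-mediated excision restores an active guide. The associated publication describes the system with Cre recombination, whereas this variant carries FRT sites and would therefore be expected to respond to FLP; the record does not state what the intervening segment contains. A mouse PGK promoter drives NeoR, allowing G418 selection of transduced cells.

The vector is intended for cloning a guide of choice and delivering it by retroviral transduction so that editing at a locus can be triggered on demand, for example in sequential editing of two loci.
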