Features (pLannotate 1.2.2; 22 found; start..end, strand, type, name):
     14..47      +  protein_bind   FRT (minimal): supports FLP-mediated excision but not integration (Turan and Bode, 2011) FLP recombinase from the Saccharomyces cerevisiae 2μ plasmid
     48..112     +  misc_RNA       tracrRNA (fragment): trans-activating CRISPR RNA for the Streptococcus pyogenes CRISPR/Cas9 system
    119..162     +  misc_RNA       gRNA scaffold (fragment): guide RNA scaffold for the Streptococcus pyogenes CRISPR/Cas9 system
    307..806     +  promoter       PGK promoter: mouse phosphoglycerate kinase 1 promoter
    820..1623    +  CDS            NeoR/KanR: aminoglycoside phosphotransferase from Tn5; aph(3')-II (or nptII); confers resistance to neomycin, kanamycin, and G418 (Geneticin®)
   1645..1665    +  misc_feature   MCS (fragment): pBluescript multiple cloning site
   1683..1752    +  CDS            env (fragment): murine leukemia virus gPr80 envelope polyprotein precursor; env; proteolytically cleaved into gp70SU and p15TM subunits
   1794..2219    +  LTR            3' LTR (ΔU3): self-inactivating 3' long terminal repeat (LTR) from Moloney murine leukemia virus
   2288..2328    +  CDS            rop (fragment): Rop protein, which maintains plasmids at low copy number; rop
   2430..2468    +  misc_feature   bom (fragment): basis of mobility region from pBR322
   2485..2814    +  promoter       SV40 promoter: SV40 enhancer and early promoter
   2820..2921    +  misc_feature   bom (fragment): basis of mobility region from pBR322
   3107..3695    -  rep_origin     ori: high-copy-number ColE1/pMB1/pBR322/pUC origin of replication
   3866..4726    -  CDS            AmpR: β-lactamase; bla; confers resistance to ampicillin, carbenicillin, and related antibiotics
   4727..4831    -  promoter       AmpR promoter: bla
   5017..5396    +  enhancer       CMV enhancer: human cytomegalovirus immediate early enhancer
   5397..5600    +  promoter       CMV promoter: human cytomegalovirus (CMV) immediate early promoter
   5601..5776    +  LTR            5' LTR (truncated): truncated long terminal repeat from Moloney murine sarcoma virus
   5898..6172    +  misc_feature   MESV Ψ (fragment): packaging signal of murine embryonic stem cell virus
   6239..6654    +  CDS            gag (truncated): truncated Moloney murine leukemia virus (MMLV) gag gene lacking the start codon
   6745..6985    +  promoter       U6 promoter: RNA polymerase III promoter for human U6 snRNA
   7035..7068    +  protein_bind   FRT (minimal): supports FLP-mediated excision but not integration (Turan and Bode, 2011) FLP recombinase from the Saccharomyces cerevisiae 2μ plasmid
>Addgene plasmid #217886 | p207-Switch-ON (FRT) | addgene full sequence | sequence record 434054 | Addgene NGS Result
TCTGGCCTGCAGGGAAGTTCCTATTCTCTAGAAAGTATAGGAACTTCCAGCATAGCAAGTTTAAATAAGG
CTAGTCCGTTATCAACTTGAAAAAGTGGCACCGAGTCGGTGCTTTTTTGTTTTAGAGCTAGAAATAGCAA
GTTAAAATAAGGCTAGTCCGTTTTTAGCGCGTGCGCCAATTCTGCAGACAAATGGCTCTAGAGGTACCCG
TTAAGATCGGAAGAGCACACGTCTGAACTCCAGTCACAAAATTATCTCGTATGCCGTCTTATGCTTGTTA
ATTAACAATTGACGCGTAATTCTACCGGGTAGGGGAGGCGCTTTTCCCAAGGCAGTCTGGAGCATGCGCT
TTAGCAGCCCCGCTGGGCACTTGGCGCTACACAAGTGGCCTCTGGCCTCGCACACATTCCACATCCACCG
GTAGGCGCCAACCGGCTCCGTTCTTTGGTGGCCCCTTCGCGCCACCTTCTACTCCTCCCCTAGTCAGGAA
GTTCCCCCCCGCCCCGCAGCTCGCGTCGTGCAGGACGTGACAAATGGAAGTAGCACGTCTCACTAGTCTC
GTGCAGATGGACAGCACCGCTGAGCAATGGAAGCGGGTAGGCCTTTGGGGCAGCGGCCAATAGCAGCTTT
GCTCCTTCGCTTTCTGGGCTCAGAGGCTGGGAAGGGGTGGGTCCGGGGGCGGGCTCAGGGGCGGGCTCAG
GGGCGGGGCGGGCGCCCGAAGGTCCTCCGGAGGCCCGGCATTCTGCACGCTTCAAAAGCGCACGTCTGCC
GCGCTGTTCTCCTCTTCCTCATCTCCGGGCCTTTCGACCTGCAGCCAATATGGGATCGGCCATTGAACAA
GATGGATTGCACGCAGGTTCTCCGGCCGCTTGGGTGGAGAGGCTATTCGGCTATGACTGGGCACAACAGA
CAATCGGCTGCTCTGATGCCGCCGTGTTCCGGCTGTCAGCGCAGGGGCGCCCGGTTCTTTTTGTCAAGAC
CGACCTGTCCGGTGCCCTGAATGAACTGCAGGACGAGGCAGCGCGGCTATCGTGGCTGGCCACGACGGGC
GTTCCTTGCGCAGCTGTGCTCGACGTTGTCACTGAAGCGGGAAGGGACTGGCTGCTATTGGGCGAAGTGC
CGGGGCAGGATCTCCTGTCATCTCACCTTGCTCCTGCCGAGAAAGTATCCATCATGGCTGATGCAATGCG
GCGGCTGCATACGCTTGATCCGGCTACCTGCCCATTCGACCACCAAGCGAAACATCGCATCGAGCGAGCA
CGTACTCGGATGGAAGCCGGTCTTGTCGATCAGGATGATCTGGACGAAGAGCATCAGGGGCTCGCGCCAG
CCGAACTGTTCGCCAGGCTCAAGGCGCGCATGCCCGACGGCGAGGATCTCGTCGTGACCCATGGCGATGC
CTGCTTGCCGAATATCATGGTGGAAAATGGCCGCTTTTCTGGATTCATCGACTGTGGCCGGCTGGGTGTG
GCGGACCGCTATCAGGACATAGCGTTGGCTACCCGTGATATTGCTGAAGAGCTTGGCGGCGAATGGGCTG
ACCGCTTCCTCGTGCTTTACGGTATCGCCGCTCCCGATTCGCAGCGCATCGCCTTCTATCGCCTTCTTGA
CGAGTTCTTCTGAGGGGATCCGTCGACCTGCAGCCAAGCTTATCGATACCGTCGAGATTTAATTAAGATA
TCATCAGTGGTCCAGGCTCTAGTTTTGACTCAACAATATCACCAGCTGAAGCCTATAGAGTACGAGCCAT
AGATAAAATAAAAGATTTTATTTAGTCTCCAGAAAAAGGGGGGAATGAAAGACCCCACCTGTAGGTTTGG
CAAGCTAGCTTAAGTAACGCCATTTTGCAAGGCATGGAAAAATACATAACTGAGAATAGAGAAGTTCAGA
TCAAGGTCAGGAACAGATGGAACAGGGTCGACCCTAGAGAACCATCAGATGTTTCCAGGGTGCCCCAAGG
ACCTGAAATGACCCTGTGCCTTATTTGAACTAACCAATCAGTTCGCTTCTCGCTTCTGTTCGCGCGCTTC
TGCTCCCCGAGCTCAATAAAAGAGCCCACAACCCCTCACTCGGGGCGCCAGTCCTCCGATTGACTGAGTC
GCCCGGGTACCCGTGTATCCAATAAACCCTCTTGCAGTTGCATCCGACTTGTGGTCTCGCTGTTCCTTGG
GAGGGTCTCCTCTGAGTGATTGACTACCCGTCAGCGGGGGTCTTTCATTTGGGGGCTCGTCCGGGATCGG
GAGACCCCTGCCCAGGGACCACCGACCCACCACCGGGAGGTAAGCTGGCTGCCTCGCGCGTTTCGGTGAT
GACGGTGAAAACCTCTGACACATGCAGCTCCCGGAGACGGTCACAGCTTGTCTGTAAGCGGATGCCGGGA
GCAGACAAGCCCGTCAGGGCGCGTCAGCGGGTGTTGGCGGGTGTCGGGGCGCAGCCATGACCCAGTCACG
TAGCGATAGCGGAGTGTAGATCCGGCTGTGGAATGTGTGTCAGTTAGGGTGTGGAAAGTCCCCAGGCTCC
CCAGCAGGCAGAAGTATGCAAAGCATGCATCTCAATTAGTCAGCAACCAGGTGTGGAAAGTCCCCAGGCT
CCCCAGCAGGCAGAAGTATGCAAAGCATGCATCTCAATTAGTCAGCAACCATAGTCCCGCCCCTAACTCC
GCCCATCCCGCCCCTAACTCCGCCCAGTTCCGCCCATTCTCCGCCCCATGGCTGACTAATTTTTTTTATT
TATGCAGAGGCCGAGGCCGCCTCGGCCTCTGAGCTATTCCAGAAGTAGTGAGGAGGCTTTTTTGGAGGCC
TAGGCTTTTGCAAAAAGCTTACTGGCTTAACTATGCGGCATCAGAGCAGATTGTACTGAGAGTGCACCAT
ATGCGGTGTGAAATACCGCACAGATGCGTAAGGAGAAAATACCGCATCAGGCGCTCTTCCGCTTCCTCGC
TCACTGACTCGCTGCGCTCGGTCGTTCGGCTGCGGCGAGCGGTATCAGCTCACTCAAAGGCGGTAATACG
GTTATCCACAGAATCAGGGGATAACGCAGGAAAGAACATGTGAGCAAAAGGCCAGCAAAAGGCCAGGAAC
CGTAAAAAGGCCGCGTTGCTGGCGTTTTTCCATAGGCTCCGCCCCCCTGACGAGCATCACAAAAATCGAC
GCTCAAGTCAGAGGTGGCGAAACCCGACAGGACTATAAAGATACCAGGCGTTTCCCCCTGGAAGCTCCCT
CGTGCGCTCTCCTGTTCCGACCCTGCCGCTTACCGGATACCTGTCCGCCTTTCTCCCTTCGGGAAGCGTG
GCGCTTTCTCATAGCTCACGCTGTAGGTATCTCAGTTCGGTGTAGGTCGTTCGCTCCAAGCTGGGCTGTG
TGCACGAACCCCCCGTTCAGCCCGACCGCTGCGCCTTATCCGGTAACTATCGTCTTGAGTCCAACCCGGT
AAGACACGACTTATCGCCACTGGCAGCAGCCACTGGTAACAGGATTAGCAGAGCGAGGTATGTAGGCGGT
GCTACAGAGTTCTTGAAGTGGTGGCCTAACTACGGCTACACTAGAAGGACAGTATTTGGTATCTGCGCTC
TGCTGAAGCCAGTTACCTTCGGAAAAAGAGTTGGTAGCTCTTGATCCGGCAAACAAACCACCGCTGGTAG
CGGTGGTTTTTTTGTTTGCAAGCAGCAGATTACGCGCAGAAAAAAAGGATCTCAAGAAGATCCTTTGATC
TTTTCTACGGGGTCTGACGCTCAGTGGAACGAAAACTCACGTTAAGGGATTTTGGTCATGAGATTATCAA
AAAGGATCTTCACCTAGATCCTTTTAAATTAAAAATGAAGTTTTAAATCAATCTAAAGTATATATGAGTA
AACTTGGTCTGACAGTTACCAATGCTTAATCAGTGAGGCACCTATCTCAGCGATCTGTCTATTTCGTTCA
TCCATAGTTGCCTGACTCCCCGTCGTGTAGATAACTACGATACGGGAGGGCTTACCATCTGGCCCCAGTG
CTGCAATGATACCGCGAGACCCACGCTCACCGGCTCCAGATTTATCAGCAATAAACCAGCCAGCCGGAAG
GGCCGAGCGCAGAAGTGGTCCTGCAACTTTATCCGCCTCCATCCAGTCTATTAATTGTTGCCGGGAAGCT
AGAGTAAGTAGTTCGCCAGTTAATAGTTTGCGCAACGTTGTTGCCATTGCTGCAGGCATCGTGGTGTCAC
GCTCGTCGTTTGGTATGGCTTCATTCAGCTCCGGTTCCCAACGATCAAGGCGAGTTACATGATCCCCCAT
GTTGTGCAAAAAAGCGGTTAGCTCCTTCGGTCCTCCGATCGTTGTCAGAAGTAAGTTGGCCGCAGTGTTA
TCACTCATGGTTATGGCAGCACTGCATAATTCTCTTACTGTCATGCCATCCGTAAGATGCTTTTCTGTGA
CTGGTGAGTACTCAACCAAGTCATTCTGAGAATAGTGTATGCGGCGACCGAGTTGCTCTTGCCCGGCGTC
AACACGGGATAATACCGCGCCACATAGCAGAACTTTAAAAGTGCTCATCATTGGAAAACGTTCTTCGGGG
CGAAAACTCTCAAGGATCTTACCGCTGTTGAGATCCAGTTCGATGTAACCCACTCGTGCACCCAACTGAT
CTTCAGCATCTTTTACTTTCACCAGCGTTTCTGGGTGAGCAAAAACAGGAAGGCAAAATGCCGCAAAAAA
GGGAATAAGGGCGACACGGAAATGTTGAATACTCATACTCTTCCTTTTTCAATATTATTGAAGCATTTAT
CAGGGTTATTGTCTCATGAGCGGATACATATTTGAATGTATTTAGAAAAATAAACAAATAGGGGTTCCGC
GCACATTTCCCCGAAAAGTGCCACCTGACGTCTAAGAAACCATTATTATCATGACATTAACCTATAAAAA
TAGGCGTATCACGAGGCCCTTTCGTGTTCAAGAATTAGCTTGGCCATTGCATACGTTGTATCCATATCAT
AATATGTACATTTATATTGGCTCATGTCCAACATTACCGCCATGTTGACATTGATTATTGACTAGTTATT
AATAGTAATCAATTACGGGGTCATTAGTTCATAGCCCATATATGGAGTTCCGCGTTACATAACTTACGGT
AAATGGCCCGCCTGGCTGACCGCCCAACGACCCCCGCCCATTGACGTCAATAATGACGTATGTTCCCATA
GTAACGCCAATAGGGACTTTCCATTGACGTCAATGGGTGGAGTATTTACGGTAAACTGCCCACTTGGCAG
TACATCAAGTGTATCATATGCCAAGTACGCCCCCTATTGACGTCAATGACGGTAAATGGCCCGCCTGGCA
TTATGCCCAGTACATGACCTTATGGGACTTTCCTACTTGGCAGTACATCTACGTATTAGTCATCGCTATT
ACCATGGTGATGCGGTTTTGGCAGTACATCAATGGGCGTGGATAGCGGTTTGACTCACGGGGATTTCCAA
GTCTCCACCCCATTGACGTCAATGGGAGTTTGTTTTGGCACCAAAATCAACGGGACTTTCCAAAATGTCG
TAACAACTCCGCCCCATTGACGCAAATGGGCGGTAGGCGTGTACGGTGGGAGGTCTATATAAGCAGAGCT
CAATAAAAGAGCCCACAACCCCTCACTCGGCGCGCCAGTCCTCCGATAGACTGCGTCGCCCGGGTACCCG
TATTCCCAATAAAGCCTCTTGCTGTTTGCATCCGAATCGTGGTCTCGCTGTTCCTTGGGAGGGTCTCCTC
TGAGTGATTGACTACCCACGACGGGGGTCTTTCATTTGGGGGCTCGTCCGGGATTTGGAGACCCCTGCCC
AGGGACCACCGACCCACCACCGGGAGGTAAGCTGGCCAGCAACTTATCTGTGTCTGTCCGATTGTCTAGT
GTCTATGTTTGATGTTATGCGCCTGCGTCTGTACTAGTTAGCTAACTAGCTCTGTATCTGGCGGACCCGT
GGTGGAACTGACGAGTTCTGAACACCCGGCCGCAACCCTGGGAGACGTCCCAGGGACTTTGGGGGCCGTT
TTTGTGGCCCGACCTGAGGAAGGGAGTCGATGTGGAATCCGACCCCGTCAGGATATGTGGTTCTGGTAGG
AGACGAGAACCTAAAACAGTTCCCGCCTCCGTCTGAATTTTTGCTTTCGGTTTGGAACCGAAGCCGCGCG
TCTTGTCTGCTGCAGCGCTGCAGCATCGTTCTGTGTTGTCTCTGTCTGACTGTGTTTCTGTATTTGTCTG
AAAATTAGGGCCAGACTGTTACCACTCCCTTAAGTTTGACCTTAGGTCACTGGAAAGATGTCGAGCGGAT
CGCTCACAACCAGTCGGTAGATGTCAAGAAGAGACGTTGGTTACCTTCTGCTCTGCAGAATGGCCAACCT
TTAACGTCGGATGGCCGCGAGACGGCACCTTTAACCGAGACCTCATCACCCAGGTTAAGATCAAGGTCTT
TTCACCTGGCCCGCATGGACACCCAGACCAGGTCCCCTACATCGTGACCTGGGAAGCCTTGGCTTTTGAC
CCCCCTCCCTGGGTCAAGCCCTTTGTACACCCTAAGCCTCCGCCTCCTCTTCCTCCATCCGCCCCGTCTC
TCCCCCTTGAACCTCCTCGTTCGACCCCGCCTCGATCCTCCCTTTATCCAGCCCTCACTCCTTCTCTAGG
CGCCGGAATTGAAGATCTCCGCGGTTAATTAAAATGATACGGCGACCACCGAGATCTGTCTTGATCTAGG
AGCTACTCATCAACGGTCACATGTGAGGGCCTATTTCCCATGATTCCTTCATATTTGCATATACGATACA
AGGCTGTTAGAGAGATAATTGGAATTAATTTGACTGTAAACACAAAGATATTAGTACAAAATACGTGACG
TAGAAAGTAATAATTTCTTGGGTAGTTTGCAGTTTTAAAATTATGTTTTAAAATGGACTATCATATGCTT
ACCGTAACTTGAAAGTATTTCGATTTCTTGGCTTTATATATCTTGTGGAAAGGACGAAACACCGGGTCTT
CGCTCGAGAGAAGACCTGTTTAAGAGCTATGCTGGAAGTTCCTATTCTCTAGAAAGTATAGGAACTTCTT
TTTTTTTTTGCGGCCGCCCAGAAT
